Addgene plasmid #58711: pET28a-ybbR-HIS-Xyl-DocI
Purpose: Characteristic fingerprint molecule to perform single molecule force spectroscopy experiments; covalently immobilized via ybbr tag
Depositing lab: Hermann Gaub. Depositing organization: Ludwig-Maximilians-Universitaet Muenchen (LMU). Publication: From genes to protein mechanics on a chip. Otten M, Ott W, Jobst MA, Milles LF, Verdorfer T, Pippig DA, Nash MA, Gaub HE. Nat Methods. 2014 Sep 7. doi: 10.1038/nmeth.3099. PubMed 25194847.
Backbone
  Vector backbone: pET28a
  Backbone manufacturer: Novagen
  Backbone size w/o insert (bp): 5216
  Total vector size (bp): 6689
  Vector type: Bacterial Expression
Growth in bacteria
  Bacterial resistance: Kanamycin, 50 μg/mL
  Growth temperature: 37°C
  Growth strain: DH5alpha
  Copy number: Low Copy
Gene/Insert
  Gene/Insert name: Xyl-DocI (alt names: Xylanase T6; dockerin type I)
  Species: Synthetic; Geobacillus stearothermophilus, Clostridium thermocellum
  Insert size (bp): 1473
  Mutation: changed Threonin 120 to Cysteine in Xylanase Domain
  Promoter: T7
  Tag / fusion protein: ybbR (N terminal on insert); HIS (N terminal on insert); HRV 3C (N terminal on insert)
  Cloning method: Gibson Cloning
  Sequencing primers: 5′ T7 Forward; 3′ T7 Reverse
Resource information
  A portion of this plasmid was derived from a plasmid made by: We thankfully received the xylanase and dockerin domain from Professor Edward Bayer (Department of Biological Chemistry, Weizmann Institute of Science, Israel) as recently described in this paper: Stahl, S. W., Nash, M. A., Fried, D. B., Slutzki, M., Barak, Y., Bayer, E. A., & Gaub, H. E. (2012). Single-molecule dissection of the high-affinity cohesin-dockerin complex. Proceedings of the National Academy of Sciences of the United States of America, 109(50), 20431–6. doi:10.1073/pnas.1211929109
Terms and licenses: Academic/Nonprofit Terms; Industry Terms: Not Available to Industry
How to cite: pET28a-ybbR-HIS-Xyl-DocI was a gift from Hermann Gaub (Addgene plasmid # 58711 ; http://n2t.net/addgene:58711 ; RRID:Addgene_58711)
