[The description below was written by a language model from this plasmid's Addgene catalogue record and pLannotate feature annotations shown in this document.]
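Description:
pET28a-ybbR-HIS-Xyl-DocI is a 6,689 bp bacterial expression plasmid built on the Novagen pET28a backbone. It is selected with kanamycin through an aminoglycoside phosphotransferase (KanR) gene. It replicates from a pBR322-type ColE1 origin accompanied by the bom region and the rop gene, consistent with the catalogue's low-copy designation. An f1 origin is also present. The backbone carries lacI under its own promoter, so that the T7 promoter/lac operator unit upstream of the insert stays repressed until induced with IPTG in a host supplying T7 RNA polymerase. The short tetracycline-resistance fragments and CAP site called by the annotation tool appear to be backbone remnants rather than functional elements.

The 1,473 bp insert, assembled by Gibson cloning, lies between the T7 gene 10 ribosome binding site and the T7 terminator. It encodes a synthetic fusion of xylanase T6 from Geobacillus stearothermophilus to a type I dockerin domain from Clostridium thermocellum, which the feature table matches to the CelS cellulase. The xylanase domain carries a threonine-to-cysteine substitution at position 120. According to the record, the N-terminus bears a ybbR tag, a His tag and an HRV 3C protease cleavage site. The automated annotation detects only the His segment, and the short "SET1" hit just before the terminator is probably leftover vector sequence.

The fusion is intended as a fingerprint molecule for single-molecule force spectroscopy. The ybbR tag allows site-specific covalent immobilization on a surface. The dockerin presumably serves as the handle that binds a partner cohesin, and unfolding of the xylanase domain would then give the characteristic fingerprint signature. The deposited sequence is depositor-supplied and is marked as not sequenced by the repository.
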