Features (pLannotate 1.2.2; 20 found; start..end, strand, type, name):
     12..467     +  rep_origin     f1 ori (sequence partly withheld): f1 bacteriophage origin of replication; arrow indicates direction of (+) strand synthesis
    494..551     +  promoter       AmpR promoter (fragment): bla
    560..1375    -  CDS            KanR: aminoglycoside phosphotransferase; aph(3')-Ia; confers resistance to kanamycin in bacteria or G418 (Geneticin®) in eukaryotes
   1497..2085    +  rep_origin     ori: high-copy-number ColE1/pMB1/pBR322/pUC origin of replication
   2271..2413    -  misc_feature   bom: basis of mobility region from pBR322
   2515..2706    -  CDS            rop: Rop protein, which maintains plasmids at low copy number; rop
   2723..3103    +  CDS            YPB1_ECOLX: Protein predicted: Swiss-Prot protein existence level 4. From Escherichia coli.
   3175..3466    -  CDS            TcR (fragment): tetracycline efflux protein; tet; confers resistance to tetracycline
   3481..3502    -  protein_bind   CAP binding site: CAP binding activates transcription in the presence of cAMP. E. coli catabolite activator protein
   3515..4597    -  CDS            lacI: lac repressor; lacI; The lac repressor binds to the lac operator to inhibit transcription in E. coli. This inhibition can be relieved by adding lactose or isopropyl-β-D-thiogalactopyranoside (IPTG).
   4598..4675    -  promoter       lacI promoter: lacI
   4683..4962    -  CDS            TcR (fragment): tetracycline efflux protein; tet; confers resistance to tetracycline
   4984..5002    +  promoter       T7 promoter: promoter for bacteriophage T7 RNA polymerase
   5003..5027    +  protein_bind   lac operator: The lac repressor binds to the lac operator to inhibit transcription in E. coli. This inhibition can be relieved by adding lactose or isopropyl-β-D-thiogalactopyranoside (IPTG). lac repressor encoded by lacI
   5042..5064    +  RBS            RBS: efficient ribosome binding site from bacteriophage T7 gene 10 (Olins and Rangwala, 1989)
   5144..5162    +  CDS            9xHis (fragment): 9xHis affinity tag
   5168..6316    +  CDS            XYN1_GEOSE (fragment): Experimental evidence at protein level: Swiss-Prot protein existence level 1. From Geobacillus stearothermophilus (Bacillus stearothermophilus).
   6320..6541    +  CDS            celS (fragment): GUNS_HUNT2 - Experimental evidence at protein level: Swiss-Prot protein existence level 1. This enzyme catalyzes the exohydrolysis of 1,4-beta- glucosidic linkages in cellulose with a preference for amorphous or crystalline cellulose over carboxymethyl cellulose. From Hungateiclostridium thermocellum (strain ATCC 27405 / DSM 1237 / JCM 9322 / NBRC 103400 / NCIMB 10682 / NRRL B-4536 / VPI 7372) (Clostridium thermocellum).
   6560..6609    +  CDS            SET1 (fragment): solubility-enhancement tag derived from T7 phage gene 10B
   6617..6664    +  terminator     T7 terminator: transcription terminator for bacteriophage T7 RNA polymerase
>Addgene plasmid #58711 | pET28a-ybbR-HIS-Xyl-DocI | depositor full sequence | sequence record 90776 | Full plasmid (not sequenced)
TGGCGAATGGG
[124 nt withheld, positions 12-135]
C
[91 nt withheld, positions 137-227]
A
[49 nt withheld, positions 229-277]
CCTTTGACGTTGGAGTCCACGTTCTTT
[37 nt withheld, positions 305-341]
ACCCTATCTCGGTCTATTCTTTTGATTTATAAGGGATTTTGCCGATTTCGGCCTATTGGTTAAAAAATGA
GCTGATTTAACAAAAATTTAACGCGAATTTTAACAAAATATTAACGTTTACAATTTCAGGTGGCACTTTT
CGGGGAAATGTGCGCGGAACCCCTATTTGTTTATTTTTCTAAATACATTCAAATATGTATCCGCTCATGA
ATTAATTCTTAGAAAAACTCATCGAGCATCAAATGAAACTGCAATTTATTCATATCAGGATTATCAATAC
CATATTTTTGAAAAAGCCGTTTCTGTAATGAAGGAGAAAACTCACCGAGGCAGTTCCATAGGATGGCAAG
ATCCTGGTATCGGTCTGCGATTCCGACTCGTCCAACATCAATACAACCTATTAATTTCCCCTCGTCAAAA
ATAAGGTTATCAAGTGAGAAATCACCATGAGTGACGACTGAATCCGGTGAGAATGGCAAAAGTTTATGCA
TTTCTTTCCAGACTTGTTCAACAGGCCAGCCATTACGCTCGTCATCAAAATCACTCGCATCAACCAAACC
GTTATTCATTCGTGATTGCGCCTGAGCGAGACGAAATACGCGATCGCTGTTAAAAGGACAATTACAAACA
GGAATCGAATGCAACCGGCGCAGGAACACTGCCAGCGCATCAACAATATTTTCACCTGAATCAGGATATT
CTTCTAATACCTGGAATGCTGTTTTCCCGGGGATCGCAGTGGTGAGTAACCATGCATCATCAGGAGTACG
GATAAAATGCTTGATGGTCGGAAGAGGCATAAATTCCGTCAGCCAGTTTAGTCTGACCATCTCATCTGTA
ACATCATTGGCAACGCTACCTTTGCCATGTTTCAGAAACAACTCTGGCGCATCGGGCTTCCCATACAATC
GATAGATTGTCGCACCTGATTGCCCGACATTATCGCGAGCCCATTTATACCCATATAAATCAGCATCCAT
GTTGGAATTTAATCGCGGCCTAGAGCAAGACGTTTCCCGTTGAATATGGCTCATAACACCCCTTGTATTA
CTGTTTATGTAAGCAGACAGTTTTATTGTTCATGACCAAAATCCCTTAACGTGAGTTTTCGTTCCACTGA
GCGTCAGACCCCGTAGAAAAGATCAAAGGATCTTCTTGAGATCCTTTTTTTCTGCGCGTAATCTGCTGCT
TGCAAACAAAAAAACCACCGCTACCAGCGGTGGTTTGTTTGCCGGATCAAGAGCTACCAACTCTTTTTCC
GAAGGTAACTGGCTTCAGCAGAGCGCAGATACCAAATACTGTCCTTCTAGTGTAGCCGTAGTTAGGCCAC
CACTTCAAGAACTCTGTAGCACCGCCTACATACCTCGCTCTGCTAATCCTGTTACCAGTGGCTGCTGCCA
GTGGCGATAAGTCGTGTCTTACCGGGTTGGACTCAAGACGATAGTTACCGGATAAGGCGCAGCGGTCGGG
CTGAACGGGGGGTTCGTGCACACAGCCCAGCTTGGAGCGAACGACCTACACCGAACTGAGATACCTACAG
CGTGAGCTATGAGAAAGCGCCACGCTTCCCGAAGGGAGAAAGGCGGACAGGTATCCGGTAAGCGGCAGGG
TCGGAACAGGAGAGCGCACGAGGGAGCTTCCAGGGGGAAACGCCTGGTATCTTTATAGTCCTGTCGGGTT
TCGCCACCTCTGACTTGAGCGTCGATTTTTGTGATGCTCGTCAGGGGGGCGGAGCCTATGGAAAAACGCC
AGCAACGCGGCCTTTTTACGGTTCCTGGCCTTTTGCTGGCCTTTTGCTCACATGTTCTTTCCTGCGTTAT
CCCCTGATTCTGTGGATAACCGTATTACCGCCTTTGAGTGAGCTGATACCGCTCGCCGCAGCCGAACGAC
CGAGCGCAGCGAGTCAGTGAGCGAGGAAGCGGAAGAGCGCCTGATGCGGTATTTTCTCCTTACGCATCTG
TGCGGTATTTCACACCGCATATATGGTGCACTCTCAGTACAATCTGCTCTGATGCCGCATAGTTAAGCCA
GTATACACTCCGCTATCGCTACGTGACTGGGTCATGGCTGCGCCCCGACACCCGCCAACACCCGCTGACG
CGCCCTGACGGGCTTGTCTGCTCCCGGCATCCGCTTACAGACAAGCTGTGACCGTCTCCGGGAGCTGCAT
GTGTCAGAGGTTTTCACCGTCATCACCGAAACGCGCGAGGCAGCTGCGGTAAAGCTCATCAGCGTGGTCG
TGAAGCGATTCACAGATGTCTGCCTGTTCATCCGCGTCCAGCTCGTTGAGTTTCTCCAGAAGCGTTAATG
TCTGGCTTCTGATAAAGCGGGCCATGTTAAGGGCGGTTTTTTCCTGTTTGGTCACTGATGCCTCCGTGTA
AGGGGGATTTCTGTTCATGGGGGTAATGATACCGATGAAACGAGAGAGGATGCTCACGATACGGGTTACT
GATGATGAACATGCCCGGTTACTGGAACGTTGTGAGGGTAAACAACTGGCGGTATGGATGCGGCGGGACC
AGAGAAAAATCACTCAGGGTCAATGCCAGCGCTTCGTTAATACAGATGTAGGTGTTCCACAGGGTAGCCA
GCAGCATCCTGCGATGCAGATCCGGAACATAATGGTGCAGGGCGCTGACTTCCGCGTTTCCAGACTTTAC
GAAACACGGAAACCGAAGACCATTCATGTTGTTGCTCAGGTCGCAGACGTTTTGCAGCAGCAGTCGCTTC
ACGTTCGCTCGCGTATCGGTGATTCATTCTGCTAACCAGTAAGGCAACCCCGCCAGCCTAGCCGGGTCCT
CAACGACAGGAGCACGATCATGCGCACCCGTGGGGCCGCCATGCCGGCGATAATGGCCTGCTTCTCGCCG
AAACGTTTGGTGGCGGGACCAGTGACGAAGGCTTGAGCGAGGGCGTGCAAGATTCCGAATACCGCAAGCG
ACAGGCCGATCATCGTCGCGCTCCAGCGAAAGCGGTCCTCGCCGAAAATGACCCAGAGCGCTGCCGGCAC
CTGTCCTACGAGTTGCATGATAAAGAAGACAGTCATAAGTGCGGCGACGATAGTCATGCCCCGCGCCCAC
CGGAAGGAGCTGACTGGGTTGAAGGCTCTCAAGGGCATCGGTCGAGATCCCGGTGCCTAATGAGTGAGCT
AACTTACATTAATTGCGTTGCGCTCACTGCCCGCTTTCCAGTCGGGAAACCTGTCGTGCCAGCTGCATTA
ATGAATCGGCCAACGCGCGGGGAGAGGCGGTTTGCGTATTGGGCGCCAGGGTGGTTTTTCTTTTCACCAG
TGAGACGGGCAACAGCTGATTGCCCTTCACCGCCTGGCCCTGAGAGAGTTGCAGCAAGCGGTCCACGCTG
GTTTGCCCCAGCAGGCGAAAATCCTGTTTGATGGTGGTTAACGGCGGGATATAACATGAGCTGTCTTCGG
TATCGTCGTATCCCACTACCGAGATATCCGCACCAACGCGCAGCCCGGACTCGGTAATGGCGCGCATTGC
GCCCAGCGCCATCTGATCGTTGGCAACCAGCATCGCAGTGGGAACGATGCCCTCATTCAGCATTTGCATG
GTTTGTTGAAAACCGGACATGGCACTCCAGTCGCCTTCCCGTTCCGCTATCGGCTGAATTTGATTGCGAG
TGAGATATTTATGCCAGCCAGCCAGACGCAGACGCGCCGAGACAGAACTTAATGGGCCCGCTAACAGCGC
GATTTGCTGGTGACCCAATGCGACCAGATGCTCCACGCCCAGTCGCGTACCGTCTTCATGGGAGAAAATA
ATACTGTTGATGGGTGTCTGGTCAGAGACATCAAGAAATAACGCCGGAACATTAGTGCAGGCAGCTTCCA
CAGCAATGGCATCCTGGTCATCCAGCGGATAGTTAATGATCAGCCCACTGACGCGTTGCGCGAGAAGATT
GTGCACCGCCGCTTTACAGGCTTCGACGCCGCTTCGTTCTACCATCGACACCACCACGCTGGCACCCAGT
TGATCGGCGCGAGATTTAATCGCCGCGACAATTTGCGACGGCGCGTGCAGGGCCAGACTGGAGGTGGCAA
CGCCAATCAGCAACGACTGTTTGCCCGCCAGTTGTTGTGCCACGCGGTTGGGAATGTAATTCAGCTCCGC
CATCGCCGCTTCCACTTTTTCCCGCGTTTTCGCAGAAACGTGGCTGGCCTGGTTCACCACGCGGGAAACG
GTCTGATAAGAGACACCGGCATACTCTGCGACATCGTATAACGTTACTGGTTTCACATTCACCACCCTGA
ATTGACTCTCTTCCGGGCGCTATCATGCCATACCGCGAAAGGTTTTGCGCCATTCGATGGTGTCCGGGAT
CTCGACGCTCTCCCTTATGCGACTCCTGCATTAGGAAGCAGCCCAGTAGTAGGTTGAGGCCGTTGAGCAC
CGCCGCCGCAAGGAATGGTGCATGCAAGGAGATGGCGCCCAACAGTCCCCCGGCCACGGGGCCTGCCACC
ATACCCACGCCGAAACAAGCGCTCATGAGCCCGAAGTGGCGAGCCCGATCTTCCCCATCGGTGATGTCGG
CGATATAGGCGCCAGCAACCGCACCTGTGGCGCCGGTGATGCCGGCCACGATGCGTCCGGCGTAGAGGAT
CGAGATCTCGATCCCGCGAAATTAATACGACTCACTATAGGGGAATTGTGAGCGGATAACAATTCCCCTG
TAGAAATAATTTTGTTTAACTTTAAGAAGGAGATATACATATGGGTACCGACTCTCTGGAATTCATCGCT
TCTAAACTGGCTCTGGAAGTTCTGTTCCAGGGTCCGCTGCAGCACCACCACCACCACCACCCATGGACTA
GTGCTAGCAAGAATGCAGATTCCTATGCGAAAAAACCTCACATCAGCGCATTGAATGCCCCACAATTGGA
TCAACGCTACAAAAACGAGTTCACGATTGGTGCGGCAGTAGAACCTTATCAACTACAAAATGAAAAAGAC
GTACAAATGCTAAAGCGCCACTTCAACAGCATTGTTGCCGAGAACGTAATGAAACCGATCAGCATTCAAC
CTGAGGAAGGAAAATTCAATTTTGAACAAGCGGATCGAATTGTGAAGTTCGCTAAGGCAAATGGCATGGA
TATTCGCTTCCATACACTCGTTTGGCACAGCCAAGTACCTCAATGGTTCTTTCTTGACAAGGAAGGTAAG
CCAATGGTTAATGAATGCGATCCAGTGAAACGTGAACAAAATAAACAACTGCTGTTAAAACGACTTGAAA
CTCATATTAAAACGATCGTCGAGCGGTACAAAGATGACATTAAGTACTGGGACGTTGTAAATGAGGTTGT
GGGGGACGACGGAAAACTGCGCAACTCTCCATGGTATCAAATCGCCGGCATCGATTATATTAAAGTGGCA
TTCCAAGCAGCTAGAAAATATGGCGGAGACAACATTAAGCTTTACATGAATGATTACAATACAGAAGTCG
AACCGAAGCGAACCGCTCTTTACAATTTAGTCAAACAACTGAAAGAAGAGGGTGTTCCGATCGACGGCAT
CGGCCATCAATCCCACATCCAAATCGGCTGGCCTTCTGAAGCAGAAATCGAGAAAACGATTAACATGTTC
GCCGCTCTCGGTTTAGACAACCAAATCACTGAGCTTGATGTGAGCATGTACGGTTGGCCGCCGCGCGCTT
ACCCGACGTATGACGCCATTCCAAAACAAAAGTTTTTGGATCAGGCAGCGCGCTATGATCGTTTGTTCAA
ACTGTATGAAAAGTTGAGCGATAAAATTAGCAACGTCACCTTCTGGGGCATCGCCGACAATCATACGTGG
CTCGACAGCCGTGCGGATGTGTACTATGACGCCAACGGGAATGTTGTGGTTGACCCGAACGCTCCGTACG
CAAAAGTGGAAAAAGGGAAAGGAAAAGATGCGCCGTTCGTTTTTGGACCGGATTACAAAGTCAAACCCGC
ATATTGGGCTATTATCGACCACAAAGTGGTACCTGGTACTCCTTCTACTAAATTATACGGCGACGTCAAT
GATGACGGAAAAGTTAACTCAACTGACGCTGTAGCATTGAAGAGATATGTTTTGAGATCAGGTATAAGCA
TCAACACTGACAATGCCGATTTGAATGAAGACGGCAGAGTTAATTCAACTGACTTAGGAATTTTGAAGAG
ATATATTCTCAAAGAAATAGATACATTGCCGTACAAGAACTAACTCGAGTAAGATCCGGCTGCTAACAAA
GCCCGAAAGGAAGCTGAGTTGGCTGCTGCCACCGCTGAGCAATAACTAGCATAACCCCTTGGGGCCTCTA
AACGGGTCTTGAGGGGTTTTTTGCTGAAAGGAGGAACTATATCCGGAT
