>Addgene plasmid #58711 | pET28a-ybbR-HIS-Xyl-DocI | depositor partial sequence | sequence record 90750 | T7 Forward
ATAATTTTGTTTAACTTTAAGAAGGAGATATACATATGGGTACCGACTCTCTGGAATTCATCGCTTCTAA
ACTGGCTCTGGAAGTTCTGTTCCAGGGTCCGCTGCAGCACCACCACCACCACCACCCATGGACTAGTGCT
AGCAAGAATGCAGATTCCTATGCGAAAAAACCTCACATCAGCGCATTGAATGCCCCACAATTGGATCAAC
GCTACAAAAACGAGTTCACGATTGGTGCGGCAGTAGAACCTTATCAACTACAAAATGAAAAAGACGTACA
AATGCTAAAGCGCCACTTCAACAGCATTGTTGCCGAGAACGTAATGAAACCGATCAGCATTCAACCTGAG
GAAGGAAAATTCAATTTTGAACAAGCGGATCGAATTGTGAAGTTCGCTAAGGCAAATGGCATGGATATTC
GCTTCCATACACTCGTTTGGCACAGCCAAGTACCTCAATGGTTCTTTCTTGACAAGGAAGGTAAGCCAAT
GGTTAATGAATGCGATCCAGTGAAACGTGAACAAAATAAACAACTGCTGTTAAAACGACTTGAAACTCAT
ATTAAAACGATCGTCGAGCGGTACAAAGATGACATTAAGTACTGGGACGTTGTAAATGAGGTTGTGGGGG
ACGACGGAAAACTGCGCAACTCTCCATGGTATCAAATCGCCGGCATCGATTATATTAAAGTGGCATTCCA
AGCAGCTAGAAAATATGGCGGAGACAACATTAAGCTTTACATGAATGATTACAATACAGAAGTCGAACCG
AAGCGAACCGCTCTTTACAATTTAGTCAAACAACTGAAAGAAGAGGGTGTTCCGATCGACGGCATCGGCC
ATCAATCCCACATCCAAATCGGCTGGCCTTCTGAAGCAGAAATCGAGAAAACGATTAACATGTTCGCCGC
TC
