>Addgene plasmid #58711 | pET28a-ybbR-HIS-Xyl-DocI | depositor partial sequence | sequence record 90751 | T7 Reverse
AAGCAGCTAGAAAATATGGCGGAGACAACATTAAGCTTTACATGAATGATTACAATACAGAAGTCGAACC
GAAGCGAACCGCTCTTTACAATTTAGTCAAACAACTGAAAGAAGAGGGTGTTCCGATCGACGGCATCGGC
CATCAATCCCACATCCAAATCGGCTGGCCTTCTGAAGCAGAAATCGAGAAAACGATTAACATGTTCGCCG
CTCTCGGTTTAGACAACCAAATCACTGAGCTTGATGTGAGCATGTACGGTTGGCCGCCGCGCGCTTACCC
GACGTATGACGCCATTCCAAAACAAAAGTTTTTGGATCAGGCAGCGCGCTATGATCGTTTGTTCAAACTG
TATGAAAAGTTGAGCGATAAAATTAGCAACGTCACCTTCTGGGGCATCGCCGACAATCATACGTGGCTCG
ACAGCCGTGCGGATGTGTACTATGACGCCAACGGGAATGTTGTGGTTGACCCGAACGCTCCGTACGCAAA
AGTGGAAAAAGGGAAAGGAAAAGATGCGCCGTTCGTTTTTGGACCGGATTACAAAGTCAAACCCGCATAT
TGGGCTATTATCGACCACAAAGTGGTACCTGGTACTCCTTCTACTAAATTATACGGCGACGTCAATGATG
ACGGAAAAGTTAACTCAACTGACGCTGTAGCATTGAAGAGATATGTTTTGAGATCAGGTATAAGCATCAA
CACTGACAATGCCGATTTGAATGAAGACGGCAGAGTTAATTCAACTGACTTAGGAATTTTGAAGAGATAT
ATTCTCAAAGAAATAGATACATTGCCGTACAAGAACTAACTCGAGTAAGATCCGGCTGCTAACAAA
