>Addgene plasmid #58711 | pET28a-ybbR-HIS-Xyl-DocI | depositor partial sequence | sequence record 90775 | ybbR-HIS-Xyl-DocI
ATGGGTACCGACTCTCTGGAATTCATCGCTTCTAAACTGGCTCTGGAAGTTCTGTTCCAGGGTCCGCTGC
AGCACCACCACCACCACCACCCATGGACTAGTGCTAGCAAGAATGCAGATTCCTATGCGAAAAAACCTCA
CATCAGCGCATTGAATGCCCCACAATTGGATCAACGCTACAAAAACGAGTTCACGATTGGTGCGGCAGTA
GAACCTTATCAACTACAAAATGAAAAAGACGTACAAATGCTAAAGCGCCACTTCAACAGCATTGTTGCCG
AGAACGTAATGAAACCGATCAGCATTCAACCTGAGGAAGGAAAATTCAATTTTGAACAAGCGGATCGAAT
TGTGAAGTTCGCTAAGGCAAATGGCATGGATATTCGCTTCCATACACTCGTTTGGCACAGCCAAGTACCT
CAATGGTTCTTTCTTGACAAGGAAGGTAAGCCAATGGTTAATGAATGCGATCCAGTGAAACGTGAACAAA
ATAAACAACTGCTGTTAAAACGACTTGAAACTCATATTAAAACGATCGTCGAGCGGTACAAAGATGACAT
TAAGTACTGGGACGTTGTAAATGAGGTTGTGGGGGACGACGGAAAACTGCGCAACTCTCCATGGTATCAA
ATCGCCGGCATCGATTATATTAAAGTGGCATTCCAAGCAGCTAGAAAATATGGCGGAGACAACATTAAGC
TTTACATGAATGATTACAATACAGAAGTCGAACCGAAGCGAACCGCTCTTTACAATTTAGTCAAACAACT
GAAAGAAGAGGGTGTTCCGATCGACGGCATCGGCCATCAATCCCACATCCAAATCGGCTGGCCTTCTGAA
GCAGAAATCGAGAAAACGATTAACATGTTCGCCGCTCTCGGTTTAGACAACCAAATCACTGAGCTTGATG
TGAGCATGTACGGTTGGCCGCCGCGCGCTTACCCGACGTATGACGCCATTCCAAAACAAAAGTTTTTGGA
TCAGGCAGCGCGCTATGATCGTTTGTTCAAACTGTATGAAAAGTTGAGCGATAAAATTAGCAACGTCACC
TTCTGGGGCATCGCCGACAATCATACGTGGCTCGACAGCCGTGCGGATGTGTACTATGACGCCAACGGGA
ATGTTGTGGTTGACCCGAACGCTCCGTACGCAAAAGTGGAAAAAGGGAAAGGAAAAGATGCGCCGTTCGT
TTTTGGACCGGATTACAAAGTCAAACCCGCATATTGGGCTATTATCGACCACAAAGTGGTACCTGGTACT
CCTTCTACTAAATTATACGGCGACGTCAATGATGACGGAAAAGTTAACTCAACTGACGCTGTAGCATTGA
AGAGATATGTTTTGAGATCAGGTATAAGCATCAACACTGACAATGCCGATTTGAATGAAGACGGCAGAGT
TAATTCAACTGACTTAGGAATTTTGAAGAGATATATTCTCAAAGAAATAGATACATTGCCGTACAAGAAC
TAA
