>Addgene plasmid #58711 | pET28a-ybbR-HIS-Xyl-DocI | addgene partial sequence | sequence record 92437 | pBRrevBam 5'-GGTGATGTCGGCGATATAGG-3'
CCGGCCACGATGCGTCCGGCGTAGAGGATCGAGATCTCGATCCCGCGAAATTAATACGACTCACTATAGG
GGAATTGTGAGCGGATAACAATTCCCCTGTAGAAATAATTTTGTTTAACTTTAAGAAGGAGATATACATA
TGGGTACCGACTCTCTGGAATTCATCGCTTCTAAACTGGCTCTGGAAGTTCTGTTCCAGGGTCCGCTGCA
GCACCACCACCACCACCACCCATGGACTAGTGCTAGCAAGAATGCAGATTCCTATGCGAAAAAACCTCAC
ATCAGCGCATTGAATGCCCCACAATTGGATCAACGCTACAAAAACGAGTTCACGATTGGTGCGGCAGTAG
AACCTTATCAACTACAAAATGAAAAAGACGTACAAATGCTAAAGCGCCACTTCAACAGCATTGTTGCCGA
GAACGTAATGAAACCGATCAGCATTCAACCTGAGGAAGGAAAATTCAATTTTGAACAAGCGGATCGAATT
GTGAAGTTCGCTAAGGCAAATGGCATGGATATTCGCTTCCATACACTCGTTTGGCACAGCCAAGTACCTC
AATGGTTCTTTCTTGACAAGGAAGGTAAGCCAATGGTTAATGAATGCGATCCAGTGAAACGTGAACAAAA
TAAACAACTGCTGTTAAAACGACTTGAAACTCATATTAAAACGATCGTCGAGCGGTACAAAGATGACATT
AAGTACTGGGACGTTGTAAATGAGGTTGTGGGGGACGACGGAAAACTGCGCAACTCTCCATGGTATCAAA
TCGCCGGCATCGATTATATTAAAGTGGCATTCCAAGCAGCTAGAAAATATGGCGGAGACAACATTAAGCT
TTACATGAATGATTA
