>Addgene plasmid #58711 | pET28a-ybbR-HIS-Xyl-DocI | addgene partial sequence | sequence record 92463 | T7term 5'-GCTAGTTATTGCTCAGCGG-3'
TAGCAGCCGGATCTTACTCGAGTTAGTTCTTGTACGGCAATGTATCTATTTCTTTGAGAATATATCTCTT
CAAAATTCCTAAGTCAGTTGAATTAACTCTGCCGTCTTCATTCAAATCGGCATTGTCAGTGTTGATGCTT
ATACCTGATCTCAAAACATATCTCTTCAATGCTACAGCGTCAGTTGAGTTAACTTTTCCGTCATCATTGA
CGTCGCCGTATAATTTAGTAGAAGGAGTACCAGGTACCACTTTGTGGTCGATAATAGCCCAATATGCGGG
TTTGACTTTGTAATCCGGTCCAAAAACGAACGGCGCATCTTTTCCTTTCCCTTTTTCCACTTTTGCGTAC
GGAGCGTTCGGGTCAACCACAACATTCCCGTTGGCGTCATAGTACACATCCGCACGGCTGTCGAGCCACG
TATGATTGTCGGCGATGCCCCAGAAGGTGACGTTGCTAATTTTATCGCTCAACTTTTCATACAGTTTGAA
CAAACGATCATAGCGCGCTGCCTGATCCAAAAACTTTTGTTTTGGAATGGCGTCATACGTCGGGTAAGCG
CGCGGCGGCCAACCGTACATGCTCACATCAAGCTCAGTGATTTGGTTGTCTAAACCGAGAGCGGCGAACA
TGTTAATCGTTTTCTCGATTTCTGCTTCAGAAGGCCAGCCGATTTGGATGTGGGATTGATGGCCGATGCC
GTCGATCGGAACACCCTCTTCTTTCAGTTGTTTGACTAAATTGTAAAGAGCGGTTCGCTTCGGTTCGACT
TCTGTATTGTAATCAT
